>Addgene plasmid #193101 | pFastBac1-MaSxph | addgene full sequence | sequence record 384628 | Addgene NGS Result
GGAAGACCTCGGCCGTCGCGGCGCTTGCCGGTGGTGCTGACCCCGGATGAAGTGGTTCGCATCCTCGGTT
TTCTGGAAGGCGAGCATCGTTTGTTCGCCCAGGACTCTAGCTATAGTTCTAGTGGTTGGCTACGTATACT
CCGGAATATTAATAGATCATGGAGATAATTAAAATGATAACCATCTCGCAAATAAATAAGTATTTTACTG
TTTTCGTAACAGTTTTGTAATAAAAAAACCTATAAATATTCCGGATTATTCATACCGTCCCACCATCGGG
CGCGGATCCCGGTCCGAAGCGCGCGGAATTCAAAGGCCTACGTCGACGAGCTCACTAGTCGCGGCCGCAT
GGCCCTGACATTTCAGACGGCCTTGTATTTTACGATTATCGGCCTCAGCTTTGTGACGTCTTCTGCACGT
GATGTTCGATGGTGTGTCATTTCAGATTTAGAGCAAAAGAAGTGCAATGATCTTGTAGGAAGTTGTAAAG
TGTCCGGGATTACGCTCGTCTGCGTACACCGAAGCTCCACTGAGAACTGTATGACAGCTATACGCGACGA
ACAGGCTGATGCCATGTTCCTTGACAGTGGAGATGTCTATAAGGCTTCGATGAGTCCATACAACTTAAAG
CCAATAATAGCCGAATCATATAGTTCACACAAGGAATGTCTTAAGAAAAGACAGGAGGCGCTAGGAGGTG
CTAACGTCTTGGGACAGTTCGTACCGCAATGTGATGAGAAAGGTTCTTACCAACCCCAGCAATGTTACGG
TTCCACTGGGCATTGCTGGTGCGTAAACGCAATCGGCGAAGAAATCGTCGGTACCAAAACTCAACCAGGC
CAGACGCAAGCAACTTGTGAACGCCATGATCAGACTAAGTGCTTAAAGGACCGTCAAAAGGCCCTAGCAA
AAAAAATGATTGGTGGTTTTGTACCACAATGCGACGAAAAGGGGAACTTTAAACCTCGACAATGCCATGG
CTCTACAGGTTACTGTTGGTGTACAAACGCCAACGGGGAAAAGATCGCAGCGACGAATACACCACCACAA
CAGAGCCCCCCGACCTGCGAACGGCACGACCTCGACTCGTGCCACTATGCCGTCGCGGTTGTCAAGAAAT
CGTCGATCTTCCAGTTTAACCAACTAAAAGGGAAGCGTAGCTGTCACAGTGGGGTATCAAAAACAGATGG
CTGGAAAGCCCCCGTGAGCGTGCTTGTTGATAAAAATCTACTCTCTTGGGACAGGGCTGCCAAGGAATCA
ATAGAGAAAGCTGTGTCAAAATTCTTTTCTGACTCCTGCATTCCGGGAGCCACCGAAACCAATTTATGCA
ACCAGTGTATGGGCGAAGGAGGCAAGAAGTGTATGTCCAGTCATGATGAACCTTATTACGGAGATCACGG
GGCCTTCAGATGCCTGAAAGAAGATAAGGGTGACGTGGCATTCTTGAAAAATACAGTGCTGTCTGACACC
CACTCCGAGGACTACGAGCTTCTCTGTCCCGATAACACCAGGAAGCCTCTGAATAAATATAAAGAGTGCA
ATCTCGGTAAGGTTCCCGCGGATGCTGTAGTCACTCGGAAAAGCGGCGACAAAATTAAAGACATAAATGA
CTTCCTCCTTGAGGCGCAAAAGAAGCACTGTCAATTATTCTCCAGCGCGCATGGTAAGGACTTGATGTTC
GACGACTCGACCACTCAACTGTCTCTTCTGCCGCCTGAAGTCGACGTTTTCTTCTTTCTAGGTGTTCAGT
GGCTTAATACGATGAAAACCCTTACTGCGGATGTGAAACCGCCAAGTAAGAATAAGGTACGCTGGTGTAC
CGTGAATAACTTGGAAAAAATGAAGTGCGACGATTGGTCGGCTGTGAGCGGAGGCGCAATAGAATGCACC
GAGGCATCTTCACCGGAGCATTGTATTAAGCAAATTGTTAAAGGAGAGGCAGACGCGGTTACACTGGATG
TTCAGTACATGTATGAGGCTTTAAAATGTGGACTACTGCCTGCGGTTGAGGAGTATCACAATAAGGATGA
TTTCGGGCCTTGTAAAACGCCCGGTTCCGAGATCAAAGACTTCGGTGCAAAGCGTGCCGTCGCATTGGTC
AAAAAAAGCAACAAGGATATCAACTGGCATAACCTCAAGGGGAAGAAGTCGTGCCATACAGGGGTGGGCG
ATCAGGCAGGTTGGATTATACCTGTCGGGTTAATAAGTCGGCAGATTGATAATTGCAATATTGATTCTTT
TTTTTCGGAGTCATGCGCTCCGGGTTCGGACACGACGTCCAATTTCTGCAAATTATGCATTGGCGACCCT
TCGAATCCCATGGCTAATACAAAATGCAGCCTCAGCGACAAGGAAGCATACCATGGAAATGAGGGAGCTA
TACGATGCTTGGTAGAGAAGGGCGATGTGGCTTTCGTGCACCACACCGCCGTTTTCGAGAATACCGACGG
CAAAAACCCCGCGGAATGGGCCGCGAACTTAAAGAGTGAGGATTTTGAAATTCTCTGTTTAGATGGTTCA
CGGGCGCCTGTATCGAACTACATGACTTGCAGGTTAAGCGGAGTACCCCCAAGAGCGATTGTTACTCGCG
AAGAATCAGTCAGTGACGTAGTCAGAATCCTGATAAACCAGCAATCTCTATTTGGGAGGAATGGATTTGA
AAAAGACATGTTTCAAATGTTCTCCTCGAATAAGGGCCAGAACCTTCTATTCAACGATGGGACGCAATGT
TTGATAGAGTTTGACCGCCAGCCGAGAGGAATCATGGAGGATTACTTTGGGAAACCGTACTATAACGCGG
TTTATAACACGTCTAAGTGTGTATTGCCATCAGAGTTGACTTCCGCTTGTACATTTAAGCATTGTAGCAA
CTCTCTGGAGGTCCTGTTCCAAGGACCAACTGCTGCCGCTGCCGTGTCTAAGGGCGAAGAGCTGTTCACT
GGAGTGGTCCCTATCCTGGTCGAGCTGGACGGTGACGTGAACGGCCACAAGTTCTCAGTCTCCGGTGAAG
GCGAGGGAGACGCTACCTACGGAAAGCTGACTCTGAAGTTCATCTGCACCACTGGCAAGCTGCCAGTCCC
TTGGCCCACCCTGGTGACCACTCTGACTTACGGTGTGCAGTGCTTCAGCCGCTACCCTGACCACATGAAG
CAGCACGACTTCTTCAAGTCTGCCATGCCCGAAGGCTACGTCCAGGAGCGCACCATCTTCTTCAAGGACG
ACGGAAACTACAAGACCCGTGCTGAAGTCAAGTTCGAGGGCGACACTCTGGTGAACAGGATCGAACTGAA
GGGAATCGACTTCAAGGAGGACGGAAACATCCTGGGTCACAAGCTGGAATACAACTACAACTCACACAAC
GTCTACATCATGGCCGACAAGCAGAAGAACGGTATCAAGGTGAACTTCAAGATCAGACACAACATCGAGG
ACGGCTCCGTCCAGCTGGCTGACCACTACCAGCAGAACACTCCTATCGGTGACGGACCTGTGCTGCTGCC
CGACAACCACTACCTGTCCACTCAGAGCAAGCTGTCTAAGGACCCAAACGAAAAGCGCGACCACATGGTC
CTGCTGGAGTTCGTGACCGCTGCCGGCATCACTCTGGGAATGGACGAACTCTACAAATCTGGCGGCGGAC
ATCATCACCACCACCATCATCACCACCACTAACTCGAGGCATGCGGTACCAAGCTTGTCGAGAAGTACTA
GAGGATCATAATCAGCCATACCACATTTGTAGAGGTTTTACTTGCTTTAAAAAACCTCCCACACCTCCCC
CTGAACCTGAAACATAAAATGAATGCAATTGTTGTTGTTAACTTGTTTATTGCAGCTTATAATGGTTACA
AATAAAGCAATAGCATCACAAATTTCACAAATAAAGCATTTTTTTCACTGCATTCTAGTTGTGGTTTGTC
CAAACTCATCAATGTATCTTATCATGTCTGGATCTGATCACTGCTTGAGCCTAGGAGATCCGAACCAGAT
AAGTGAAATCTAGTTCCAAACTATTTTGTCATTTTTAATTTTCGTATTAGCTTACGACGCTACACCCAGT
TCCCATCTATTTTGTCACTCTTCCCTAAATAATCCTTAAAAACTCCATTTCCACCCCTCCCAGTTCCCAA
CTATTTTGTCCGCCCACAGCGGGGCATTTTTCTTCCTGTTATGTTTTTAATCAAACATCCTGCCAACTCC
ATGTGACAAACCGTCATCTTCGGCTACTTTTTCTCTGTCACAGAATGAAAATTTTTCTGTCATCTCTTCG
TTATTAATGTTTGTAATTGACTGAATATCAACGCTTATTTGCAGCCTGAATGGCGAATGGG
[124 nt withheld, positions 4332-4455]
C
[91 nt withheld, positions 4457-4547]
A
[49 nt withheld, positions 4549-4597]
CCTTTGACGTTGGAGTCCACGTTCTT
[37 nt withheld, positions 4624-4660]
ACCCTATCTCGGTCTATTCTTTTGATTTATAAGGGATTTTGCCGATTTCGGCCTATTGGTTAAAAAATGA
GCTGATTTAACAAAAATTTAACGCGAATTTTAACAAAATATTAACGCTTACAATTTAGGTGGCACTTTTC
GGGGAAATGTGCGCGGAACCCCTATTTGTTTATTTTTCTAAATACATTCAAATATGTATCCGCTCATGAG
ACAATAACCCTGATAAATGCTTCAATAATATTGAAAAAGGAAGAGTATGAGTATTCAACATTTCCGTGTC
GCCCTTATTCCCTTTTTTGCGGCATTTTGCCTTCCTGTTTTTGCTCACCCAGAAACGCTGGTGAAAGTAA
AAGATGCTGAAGATCAGTTGGGTGCACGAGTGGGTTACATCGAACTGGATCTCAACAGCGGTAAGATCCT
TGAGAGTTTTCGCCCCGAAGAACGTTTTCCAATGATGAGCACTTTTAAAGTTCTGCTATGTGGCGCGGTA
TTATCCCGTATTGACGCCGGGCAAGAGCAACTCGGTCGCCGCATACACTATTCTCAGAATGACTTGGTTG
AGTACTCACCAGTCACAGAAAAGCATCTTACGGATGGCATGACAGTAAGAGAATTATGCAGTGCTGCCAT
AACCATGAGTGATAACACTGCGGCCAACTTACTTCTGACAACGATCGGAGGACCGAAGGAGCTAACCGCT
TTTTTGCACAACATGGGGGATCATGTAACTCGCCTTGATCGTTGGGAACCGGAGCTGAATGAAGCCATAC
CAAACGACGAGCGTGACACCACGATGCCTGTAGCAATGGCAACAACGTTGCGCAAACTATTAACTGGCGA
ACTACTTACTCTAGCTTCCCGGCAACAATTAATAGACTGGATGGAGGCGGATAAAGTTGCAGGACCACTT
CTGCGCTCGGCCCTTCCGGCTGGCTGGTTTATTGCTGATAAATCTGGAGCCGGTGAGCGTGGGTCTCGCG
GTATCATTGCAGCACTGGGGCCAGATGGTAAGCCCTCCCGTATCGTAGTTATCTACACGACGGGGAGTCA
GGCAACTATGGATGAACGAAATAGACAGATCGCTGAGATAGGTGCCTCACTGATTAAGCATTGGTAACTG
TCAGACCAAGTTTACTCATATATACTTTAGATTGATTTAAAACTTCATTTTTAATTTAAAAGGATCTAGG
TGAAGATCCTTTTTGATAATCTCATGACCAAAATCCCTTAACGTGAGTTTTCGTTCCACTGAGCGTCAGA
CCCCGTAGAAAAGATCAAAGGATCTTCTTGAGATCCTTTTTTTCTGCGCGTAATCTGCTGCTTGCAAACA
AAAAAACCACCGCTACCAGCGGTGGTTTGTTTGCCGGATCAAGAGCTACCAACTCTTTTTCCGAAGGTAA
CTGGCTTCAGCAGAGCGCAGATACCAAATACTGTTCTTCTAGTGTAGCCGTAGTTAGGCCACCACTTCAA
GAACTCTGTAGCACCGCCTACATACCTCGCTCTGCTAATCCTGTTACCAGTGGCTGCTGCCAGTGGCGAT
AAGTCGTGTCTTACCGGGTTGGACTCAAGACGATAGTTACCGGATAAGGCGCAGCGGTCGGGCTGAACGG
GGGGTTCGTGCACACAGCCCAGCTTGGAGCGAACGACCTACACCGAACTGAGATACCTACAGCGTGAGCT
ATGAGAAAGCGCCACGCTTCCCGAAGGGAGAAAGGCGGACAGGTATCCGGTAAGCGGCAGGGTCGGAACA
GGAGAGCGCACGAGGGAGCTTCCAGGGGGAAACGCCTGGTATCTTTATAGTCCTGTCGGGTTTCGCCACC
TCTGACTTGAGCGTCGATTTTTGTGATGCTCGTCAGGGGGGCGGAGCCTATGGAAAAACGCCAGCAACGC
GGCCTTTTTACGGTTCCTGGCCTTTTGCTGGCCTTTTGCTCACATGTTCTTTCCTGCGTTATCCCCTGAT
TCTGTGGATAACCGTATTACCGCCTTTGAGTGAGCTGATACCGCTCGCCGCAGCCGAACGACCGAGCGCA
GCGAGTCAGTGAGCGAGGAAGCGGAAGAGCGCCTGATGCGGTATTTTCTCCTTACGCATCTGTGCGGTAT
TTCACACCGCATAGACCAGCCGCGTAACCTGGCAAAATCGGTTACGGTTGAGTAATAAATGGATGCCCTG
CGTAAGCGGGTGTGGGCGGACAATAAAGTCTTAAACTGAACAAAATAGATCTAAACTATGACAATAAAGT
CTTAAACTAGACAGAATAGTTGTAAACTGAAATCAGTCCAGTTATGCTGTGAAAAAGCATACTGGACTTT
TGTTATGGCTAAAGCAAACTCTTCATTTTCTGAAGTGCAAATTGCCCGTCGTATTAAAGAGGGGCGTGGC
CAAGGGCATGGTAAAGACTATATTCGCGGCGTTGTGACAATTTACCGAACAACTCCGCGGCCGGGAAGCC
GATCTCGGCTTGAACGAATTGTTAGGTGGCGGTACTTGGGTCGATATCAAAGTGCATCACTTCTTCCCGT
ATGCCCAACTTTGTATAGAGAGCCACTGCGGGATCGTCACCGTAATCTGCTTGCACGTAGATCACATAAG
CACCAAGCGCGTTGGCCTCATGCTTGAGGAGATTGATGAGCGCGGTGGCAATGCCCTGCCTCCGGTGCTC
GCCGGAGACTGCGAGATCATAGATATAGATCTCACTACGCGGCTGCTCAAACTTGGGCAGAACGTAAGCC
GCGAGAGCGCCAACAACCGCTTCTTGGTCGAAGGCAGCAAGCGCGATGAATGTCTTACTACGGAGCAAGT
TCCCGAGGTAATCGGAGTCCGGCTGATGTTGGGAGTAGGTGGCTACGTCTCCGAACTCACGACCGAAAAG
ATCAAGAGCAGCCCGCATGGATTTGACTTGGTCAGGGCCGAGCCTACATGTGCGAATGATGCCCATACTT
GAGCCACCTAACTTTGTTTTAGGGCGACTGCCCTGCTGCGTAACATCGTTGCTGCTGCGTAACATCGTTG
CTGCTCCATAACATCAAACATCGACCCACGGCGTAACGCGCTTGCTGCTTGGATGCCCGAGGCATAGACT
GTACAAAAAAACAGTCATAACAAGCCATGAAAACCGCCACTGCGCCGTTACCACCGCTGCGTTCGGTCAA
GGTTCTGGACCAGTTGCGTGAGCGCATACGCTACTTGCATTACAGTTTACGAACCGAACAGGCTTATGTC
AACTGGGTTCGTGCCTTCATCCGTTTCCACGGTGTGCGTCACCCGGCAACCTTGGGCAGCAGCGAAGTCG
AGGCATTTCTGTCCTGGCTGGCGAACGAGCGCAAGGTTTCGGTCTCCACGCATCGTCAGGCATTGGCGGC
CTTGCTGTTCTTCTACGGCAAGGTGCTGTGCACGGATCTGCCCTGGCTTCAGGAGATC
Features (pLannotate 1.2.2; 16 found; start..end, strand, type, name):
    156..247     +  promoter       polyhedrin promoter: polh from Autographa californica; promoter for the baculovirus polyhedrin gene
    349..2865    +  CDS            SAX_LITCT: Experimental evidence at protein level: Swiss-Prot protein existence level 1. Binds specifically to the neurotoxin saxitoxin. Its physiological role may be to transport or sequester an endogenous organic molecule other than Fe(3+). It may participate in a detoxification mechanism for neutralizing a microbial toxin. From Lithobates catesbeianus (American bullfrog) (Rana catesbeiana).
   2914..3627    +  CDS            mEGFP: mEGFP is a basic (constitutively fluorescent) green fluorescent protein published in 2002, derived from Aequorea victoria. It has moderate acid sensitivity.
   3714..3797    +  CDS            large T antigen (fragment): large T antigen from SV40 (simian virus 40)
   3820..3954    +  polyA_signal   SV40 poly(A) signal: SV40 polyadenylation signal
   3983..4148    -  mobile_element Tn7L: mini-Tn7 element (left end of the Tn7 transposon) Tn7
   4311..4327    +  CDS            lacZα (fragment): LacZα fragment of β-galactosidase; lacZ fragment
   4332..4786    +  rep_origin     f1 ori (sequence partly withheld): f1 bacteriophage origin of replication; arrow indicates direction of (+) strand synthesis
   4812..4916    +  promoter       AmpR promoter: bla
   4917..5777    +  CDS            AmpR: β-lactamase; bla; confers resistance to ampicillin, carbenicillin, and related antibiotics
   5948..6536    +  rep_origin     ori: high-copy-number ColE1/pMB1/pBR322/pUC origin of replication
   6722..6773    -  misc_feature   bom (fragment): basis of mobility region from pBR322
   6841..7065    -  mobile_element Tn7R: mini-Tn7 element (right end of the Tn7 transposon) Tn7
   7132..7665    -  CDS            GmR: gentamycin acetyltransferase; aacC1; confers resistance to gentamycin
   7854..7882    -  promoter       Pc promoter: intI1 (promoter lies within the coding sequence); class 1 integron promoter
   7860..129     -  CDS            YPR2_ECOLX (fragment) (across the origin): Protein predicted: Swiss-Prot protein existence level 4. From Escherichia coli.
