[The description below was written by a language model from this plasmid's Addgene catalogue record and pLannotate feature annotations shown in this document.]
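Description:
pFastBac1-MaSxph is an insect-cell expression construct built on the Invitrogen pFastBac1 donor backbone, used in the Bac-to-Bac approach to generate recombinant baculovirus. In bacteria it is maintained as a high-copy plasmid through a ColE1/pUC-type origin and selected with ampicillin via the β-lactamase gene; an f1 origin is also present. The expression cassette and a gentamicin resistance gene (aacC1, driven by the Pc integron promoter) lie between the Tn7L and Tn7R ends of a mini-Tn7 element. This arrangement allows the whole segment to be transposed into a baculovirus shuttle genome (bacmid) in a suitable E. coli host, after which the bacmid can be used to produce virus in insect cells.

The payload is the saxiphilin gene from the golden mantella frog, Mantella aurantica, obtained as a synthetic gene and inserted by Gibson assembly. It sits downstream of the strong, very late polyhedrin promoter from Autographa californica nucleopolyhedrovirus and is terminated by the SV40 polyadenylation signal. The automated annotation labels the open reading frame by homology to American bullfrog saxiphilin, a soluble protein that binds the neurotoxin saxitoxin, but the catalogue entry identifies it as the Mantella orthologue. The insert carries a C-terminal 3C-eGFP-His10 tag: a 3C protease cleavage site, a green fluorescent protein (annotated as mEGFP) for monitoring expression, and a ten-histidine tract for metal-affinity purification, with the 3C site allowing the tag to be removed. The stated purpose is protein expression in insect cells, and the associated work characterises saxitoxin binding across the anuran saxiphilin family.
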