Addgene plasmid #193101: pFastBac1-MaSxph
Purpose: Protein expression in insect cells
Depositing lab: Dan Minor. Depositing organization: University of California, San Francisco (UCSF). Publication: Definition of a saxitoxin (STX) binding code enables discovery and characterization of the anuran saxiphilin family. Chen Z, Zakrzewska S, Hajare HS, Alvarez-Buylla A, Abderemane-Ali F, Bogan M, Ramirez D, O'Connell LA, Du Bois J, Minor DL Jr. Proc Natl Acad Sci U S A. 2022 Nov;119(44):e2210114119. doi: 10.1073/pnas.2210114119. Epub 2022 Oct 24. PubMed 36279441.
Backbone
  Vector backbone: pFastBac1
  Backbone manufacturer: Invitrogen
  Vector type: Insect Expression
Growth in bacteria
  Bacterial resistance: Ampicillin, 100 μg/mL
  Growth temperature: 37°C
  Growth strain: DH5alpha
  Copy number: High Copy
Gene/Insert
  Gene/Insert name: Mantella aurantica saxiphilin
  Species: Mantella aurantica
  GenBank ID: OP265197
  Promoter: polyhedrin
  Tag / fusion protein: 3C-eGFP-His10 (C terminal on insert)
  Cloning method: Gibson Cloning
  Sequencing primers: 5′ CGGGCGCGGATCCCGGTCCG; 3′ GCTCTTCGCCCTTAGACAC
Resource information
  A portion of this plasmid was derived from a plasmid made by: The genes were synthesized by GenScript
Terms and licenses: Academic/Nonprofit Terms; Industry Terms: Not Available to Industry
How to cite: pFastBac1-MaSxph was a gift from Dan Minor (Addgene plasmid # 193101 ; http://n2t.net/addgene:193101 ; RRID:Addgene_193101)
